>Addgene plasmid #208638 | pET28-eIF4E-TwStrep | addgene full sequence | sequence record 415918 | Addgene NGS Result
TGGCGAATGGG
[124 nt withheld, positions 12-135]
C
[91 nt withheld, positions 137-227]
A
[49 nt withheld, positions 229-277]
CCTTTGACGTTGGAGTCCACGTTCTTT
[37 nt withheld, positions 305-341]
ACCCTATCTCGGTCTATTCTTTTGATTTATAAGGGATTTTGCCGATTTCGGCCTATTGGTTAAAAAATGA
GCTGATTTAACAAAAATTTAACGCGAATTTTAACAAAATATTAACGCTTACAATTTAGGTGGCACTTTTC
GGGGAAATGTGCGCGGAACCCCTATTTGTTTATTTTTCTAAATACATTCAAATATGTATCCGCTCATGAA
TTAATTCTTAGAAAAACTCATCGAGCATCAAATGAAACTGCAATTTATTCATATCAGGATTATCAATACC
ATATTTTTGAAAAAGCCGTTTCTGTAATGAAGGAGAAAACTCACCGAGGCAGTTCCATAGGATGGCAAGA
TCCTGGTATCGGTCTGCGATTCCGACTCGTCCAACATCAATACAACCTATTAATTTCCCCTCGTCAAAAA
TAAGGTTATCAAGTGAGAAATCACCATGAGTGACGACTGAATCCGGTGAGAATGGCAAAAGTTTATGCAT
TTCTTTCCAGACTTGTTCAACAGGCCAGCCATTACGCTCGTCATCAAAATCACTCGCATCAACCAAACCG
TTATTCATTCGTGATTGCGCCTGAGCGAGACGAAATACGCGATCGCTGTTAAAAGGACAATTACAAACAG
GAATCGAATGCAACCGGCGCAGGAACACTGCCAGCGCATCAACAATATTTTCACCTGAATCAGGATATTC
TTCTAATACCTGGAATGCTGTTTTCCCGGGGATCGCAGTGGTGAGTAACCATGCATCATCAGGAGTACGG
ATAAAATGCTTGATGGTCGGAAGAGGCATAAATTCCGTCAGCCAGTTTAGTCTGACCATCTCATCTGTAA
CATCATTGGCAACGCTACCTTTGCCATGTTTCAGAAACAACTCTGGCGCATCGGGCTTCCCATACAATCG
ATAGATTGTCGCACCTGATTGCCCGACATTATCGCGAGCCCATTTATACCCATATAAATCAGCATCCATG
TTGGAATTTAATCGCGGCCTAGAGCAAGACGTTTCCCGTTGAATATGGCTCATAACACCCCTTGTATTAC
TGTTTATGTAAGCAGACAGTTTTATTGTTCATGACCAAAATCCCTTAACGTGAGTTTTCGTTCCACTGAG
CGTCAGACCCCGTAGAAAAGATCAAAGGATCTTCTTGAGATCCTTTTTTTCTGCGCGTAATCTGCTGCTT
GCAAACAAAAAAACCACCGCTACCAGCGGTGGTTTGTTTGCCGGATCAAGAGCTACCAACTCTTTTTCCG
AAGGTAACTGGCTTCAGCAGAGCGCAGATACCAAATACTGTCCTTCTAGTGTAGCCGTAGTTAGGCCACC
ACTTCAAGAACTCTGTAGCACCGCCTACATACCTCGCTCTGCTAATCCTGTTACCAGTGGCTGCTGCCAG
TGGCGATAAGTCGTGTCTTACCGGGTTGGACTCAAGACGATAGTTACCGGATAAGGCGCAGCGGTCGGGC
TGAACGGGGGGTTCGTGCACACAGCCCAGCTTGGAGCGAACGACCTACACCGAACTGAGATACCTACAGC
GTGAGCTATGAGAAAGCGCCACGCTTCCCGAAGGGAGAAAGGCGGACAGGTATCCGGTAAGCGGCAGGGT
CGGAACAGGAGAGCGCACGAGGGAGCTTCCAGGGGGAAACGCCTGGTATCTTTATAGTCCTGTCGGGTTT
CGCCACCTCTGACTTGAGCGTCGATTTTTGTGATGCTCGTCAGGGGGGCGGAGCCTATGGAAAAACGCCA
GCAACGCGGCCTTTTTACGGTTCCTGGCCTTTTGCTGGCCTTTTGCTCACATGTTCTTTCCTGCGTTATC
CCCTGATTCTGTGGATAACCGTATTACCGCCTTTGAGTGAGCTGATACCGCTCGCCGCAGCCGAACGACC
GAGCGCAGCGAGTCAGTGAGCGAGGAAGCGGAAGAGCGCCTGATGCGGTATTTTCTCCTTACGCATCTGT
GCGGTATTTCACACCGCAATGGTGCACTCTCAGTACAATCTGCTCTGATGCCGCATAGTTAAGCCAGTAT
ACACTCCGCTATCGCTACGTGACTGGGTCATGGCTGCGCCCCGACACCCGCCAACACCCGCTGACGCGCC
CTGACGGGCTTGTCTGCTCCCGGCATCCGCTTACAGACAAGCTGTGACCGTCTCCGGGAGCTGCATGTGT
CAGAGGTTTTCACCGTCATCACCGAAACGCGCGAGGCAGCTGCGGTAAAGCTCATCAGCGTGGTCGTGAA
GCGATTCACAGATGTCTGCCTGTTCATCCGCGTCCAGCTCGTTGAGTTTCTCCAGAAGCGTTAATGTCTG
GCTTCTGATAAAGCGGGCCATGTTAAGGGCGGTTTTTTCCTGTTTGGTCACTGATGCCTCCGTGTAAGGG
GGATTTCTGTTCATGGGGGTAATGATACCGATGAAACGAGAGAGGATGCTCACGATACGGGTTACTGATG
ATGAACATGCCCGGTTACTGGAACGTTGTGAGGGTAAACAACTGGCGGTATGGATGCGGCGGGACCAGAG
AAAAATCACTCAGGGTCAATGCCAGCGCTTCGTTAATACAGATGTAGGTGTTCCACAGGGTAGCCAGCAG
CATCCTGCGATGCAGATCCGGAACATAATGGTGCAGGGCGCTGACTTCCGCGTTTCCAGACTTTACGAAA
CACGGAAACCGAAGACCATTCATGTTGTTGCTCAGGTCGCAGACGTTTTGCAGCAGCAGTCGCTTCACGT
TCGCTCGCGTATCGGTGATTCATTCTGCTAACCAGTAAGGCAACCCCGCCAGCCTAGCCGGGTCCTCAAC
GACAGGAGCACGATCATGCGCACCCGTGGGGCCGCCATGCCGGCGATAATGGCCTGCTTCTCGCCGAAAC
GTTTGGTGGCGGGACCAGTGACGAAGGCTTGAGCGAGGGCGTGCAAGATTCCGAATACCGCAAGCGACAG
GCCGATCATCGTCGCGCTCCAGCGAAAGCGGTCCTCGCCGAAAATGACCCAGAGCGCTGCCGGCACCTGT
CCTACGAGTTGCATGATAAAGAAGACAGTCATAAGTGCGGCGACGATAGTCATGCCCCGCGCCCACCGGA
AGGAGCTGACTGGGTTGAAGGCTCTCAAGGGCATCGGTCGAGATCCCGGTGCCTAATGAGTGAGCTAACT
TACATTAATTGCGTTGCGCTCACTGCCCGCTTTCCAGTCGGGAAACCTGTCGTGCCAGCTGCATTAATGA
ATCGGCCAACGCGCGGGGAGAGGCGGTTTGCGTATTGGGCGCCAGGGTGGTTTTTCTTTTCACCAGTGAG
ACGGGCAACAGCTGATTGCCCTTCACCGCCTGGCCCTGAGAGAGTTGCAGCAAGCGGTCCACGCTGGTTT
GCCCCAGCAGGCGAAAATCCTGTTTGATGGTGGTTAACGGCGGGATATAACATGAGCTGTCTTCGGTATC
GTCGTATCCCACTACCGAGATATCCGCACCAACGCGCAGCCCGGACTCGGTAATGGCGCGCATTGCGCCC
AGCGCCATCTGATCGTTGGCAACCAGCATCGCAGTGGGAACGATGCCCTCATTCAGCATTTGCATGGTTT
GTTGAAAACCGGACATGGCACTCCAGTCGCCTTCCCGTTCCGCTATCGGCTGAATTTGATTGCGAGTGAG
ATATTTATGCCAGCCAGCCAGACGCAGACGCGCCGAGACAGAACTTAATGGGCCCGCTAACAGCGCGATT
TGCTGGTGACCCAATGCGACCAGATGCTCCACGCCCAGTCGCGTACCGTCTTCATGGGAGAAAATAATAC
TGTTGATGGGTGTCTGGTCAGAGACATCAAGAAATAACGCCGGAACATTAGTGCAGGCAGCTTCCACAGC
AATGGCATCCTGGTCATCCAGCGGATAGTTAATGATCAGCCCACTGACGCGTTGCGCGAGAAGATTGTGC
ACCGCCGCTTTACAGGCTTCGACGCCGCTTCGTTCTACCATCGACACCACCACGCTGGCACCCAGTTGAT
CGGCGCGAGATTTAATCGCCGCGACAATTTGCGACGGCGCGTGCAGGGCCAGACTGGAGGTGGCAACGCC
AATCAGCAACGACTGTTTGCCCGCCAGTTGTTGTGCCACGCGGTTGGGAATGTAATTCAGCTCCGCCATC
GCCGCTTCCACTTTTTCCCGCGTTTTCGCAGAAACGTGGCTGGCCTGGTTCACCACGCGGGAAACGGTCT
GATAAGAGACACCGGCATACTCTGCGACATCGTATAACGTTACTGGTTTCACATTCACCACCCTGAATTG
ACTCTCTTCCGGGCGCTATCATGCCATACCGCGAAAGGTTTTGCGCCATTCGATGGTGTCCGGGATCTCG
ACGCTCTCCCTTATGCGACTCCTGCATTAGGAAGCAGCCCAGTAGTAGGTTGAGGCCGTTGAGCACCGCC
GCCGCAAGGAATGGTGCATGCAAGGAGATGGCGCCCAACAGTCCCCCGGCCACGGGGCCTGCCACCATAC
CCACGCCGAAACAAGCGCTCATGAGCCCGAAGTGGCGAGCCCGATCTTCCCCATCGGTGATGTCGGCGAT
ATAGGCGCCAGCAACCGCACCTGTGGCGCCGGTGATGCCGGCCACGATGCGTCCGGCGTAGAGGATCGAG
ATCTCGATCCCGCGAAATTAATACGACTCACTATAGGGGAATTGTGAGCGGATAACAATTCCCCTCTAGA
AATAATTTTGTTTAACTTTAAGAAGGAGATATACCATGGGCAGCAGCCATCATCATCATCATCACAGCAG
CGGCCTGGTGCCGCGCGGCAGCCAT
[651 nt withheld, positions 5127-5777]
AAGCTTTCCGGAGGGAGCGCTTGGAGCCACCCGCAGTTCGAAAAAGGTGGAGGTTCTGGCGGTGGATCGG
GAGGTTCAGCGTGGTCTCACCCCCAATTTGAGAAGTAATAGCTCGAGCACCACCACCACCACCACTGAGA
TCCGGCTGCTAACAAAGCCCGAAAGGAAGCTGAGTTGGCTGCTGCCACCGCTGAGCAATAACTAGCATAA
CCCCTTGGGGCCTCTAAACGGGTCTTGAGGGGTTTTTTGCTGAAAGGAGGAACTATATCCGGAT
Features (pLannotate 1.2.2; 22 found; start..end, strand, type, name):
     12..440     +  rep_origin     f1 ori (sequence partly withheld): f1 bacteriophage origin of replication; arrow indicates direction of (+) strand synthesis
    493..550     +  promoter       AmpR promoter (fragment): bla
    559..1374    -  CDS            KanR: aminoglycoside phosphotransferase; aph(3')-Ia; confers resistance to kanamycin in bacteria or G418 (Geneticin®) in eukaryotes
   1496..2084    +  rep_origin     ori: high-copy-number ColE1/pMB1/pBR322/pUC origin of replication
   2270..2409    -  misc_feature   bom: basis of mobility region from pBR322
   2511..2702    -  CDS            rop: Rop protein, which maintains plasmids at low copy number; rop
   2719..3099    +  CDS            YPB1_ECOLX: Protein predicted: Swiss-Prot protein existence level 4. From Escherichia coli.
   3171..3462    -  CDS            TcR (fragment): tetracycline efflux protein; tet; confers resistance to tetracycline
   3477..3498    -  protein_bind   CAP binding site: CAP binding activates transcription in the presence of cAMP. E. coli catabolite activator protein
   3511..4593    -  CDS            lacI: lac repressor; lacI; The lac repressor binds to the lac operator to inhibit transcription in E. coli. This inhibition can be relieved by adding lactose or isopropyl-β-D-thiogalactopyranoside (IPTG).
   4594..4671    -  promoter       lacI promoter: lacI
   4679..4958    -  CDS            TcR (fragment): tetracycline efflux protein; tet; confers resistance to tetracycline
   4980..4998    +  promoter       T7 promoter: promoter for bacteriophage T7 RNA polymerase
   4999..5023    +  protein_bind   lac operator: The lac repressor binds to the lac operator to inhibit transcription in E. coli. This inhibition can be relieved by adding lactose or isopropyl-β-D-thiogalactopyranoside (IPTG). lac repressor encoded by lacI
   5038..5060    +  RBS            RBS: efficient ribosome binding site from bacteriophage T7 gene 10 (Olins and Rangwala, 1989)
   5079..5095    +  CDS            capTEV™ (fragment): composite tag for in vivo biotinylation, TEV protease cleavage, and 6xHis tagging
   5106..5123    +  CDS            thrombin site: thrombin recognition and cleavage site
   5127..5777    +  CDS            EIF4E (sequence withheld): IF4E_HUMAN - Also known as EIF4EL1, EIF4F. Experimental evidence at protein level: Swiss-Prot protein existence level 1. Recognizes and binds the 7-methylguanosine-containing mRNA cap during an early step in the initiation of protein synthesis and facilitates ribosome binding by inducing the unwinding of the mRNAs secondary structures (PubMed:16271312, PubMed:22578813). In addition to its role in translation initiation, also acts as a regulator of translation and stability in the cytoplasm (PubMed:24335285). Component of the CYFIP1-EIF4E-FMR1 complex which binds to the mRNA cap and mediates tr
   5793..5861    +  CDS            Twin-Strep-tag (fragment): two Strep-Tag®II moieties connected by a linker for enhanced binding to Strep-Tactin®, an engineered form of streptavidin (Schmidt et al., 2013)
   5895..5912    +  CDS            9xHis (fragment): 9xHis affinity tag
   5922..5971    +  CDS            SET1 (fragment): solubility-enhancement tag derived from T7 phage gene 10B
   5979..6026    +  terminator     T7 terminator: transcription terminator for bacteriophage T7 RNA polymerase
