[The description below was written by a language model from this plasmid's Addgene catalogue record and pLannotate feature annotations shown in this document.]
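Description:
pET28-eIF4E-TwStrep is a bacterial expression plasmid of about 6.05 kb for producing human eIF4E, the mRNA cap-binding translation initiation factor, in E. coli. It is built on pET28-3'TwStrep, a pET28 derivative whose modifications are documented under a separate backbone entry. The plasmid is selected with kanamycin through an aminoglycoside phosphotransferase gene. It replicates from a ColE1/pBR322-type origin accompanied by the bom region and the rop gene, which is consistent with its low-copy designation. An f1 origin is also present. The short tetracycline-resistance and AmpR promoter fragments in the annotation are non-functional pBR322-derived remnants typical of this backbone.

The eIF4E coding sequence (the isoform given by the listed Ensembl transcript) was inserted between NdeI and HindIII sites, both of which are retained. Transcription is driven by a T7 promoter followed by a lac operator and the T7 gene 10 ribosome binding site, and it ends at the T7 terminator. A plasmid-borne lacI gene supplies repressor, so expression stays low until IPTG induction in a host carrying T7 RNA polymerase. The depositor uses BL21(DE3) for expression and DH5alpha for propagation. The fusion carries an N-terminal 6xHis tag, picked up in the annotation as a fragment of a composite tag, followed by a thrombin cleavage site. A Twin-Strep tag sits at the C terminus for capture on Strep-Tactin resin. A further His-tag fragment is annotated downstream of the Twin-Strep tag, as in standard pET28, but the record does not say whether it lies in the translated reading frame. Having a tag at each end allows two-step affinity purification that enriches for full-length recombinant eIF4E.
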