Addgene plasmid #208638: pET28-eIF4E-TwStrep
Purpose: for E. coli expression of C-ter Twin Strep tagged human eIF4E (ENST00000450253)
Depositing lab: Quanfu Ma. Depositing organization: Maternal and Child Health Hospital of Hubei Province.
Backbone
  Vector backbone: pET28-3'TwStrep
  Modifications to backbone: refer to (Addgene#208053)
  Vector type: Bacterial Expression
Growth in bacteria
  Bacterial resistance: Kanamycin, 50 μg/mL
  Growth temperature: 37°C
  Growth strain: DH5alpha
  Growth instructions: we use BL21 (DE3) for expression
  Copy number: Low Copy
Gene/Insert
  Gene/Insert name: human eIF4E (ENST00000450253)
  Species: H. sapiens (human)
  GenBank ID: ENST00000450253
  Entrez Gene: EIF4E (a.k.a. AUTS19, CBP, EIF4E1, EIF4EL1, EIF4F, eIF-4E)
  Promoter: T7
  Tag / fusion protein: Twin Strep (C terminal on backbone); 6xHis (N terminal on backbone)
  Cloning method: Restriction Enzyme; 5′ cloning site NdeI (not destroyed); 3′ cloning site HindIII (not destroyed)
  Sequencing primers: 5′ pETupstream, T7p; 3′ T7ter
Terms and licenses: Academic/Nonprofit Terms; Industry Terms: Not Available to Industry
How to cite: pET28-eIF4E-TwStrep was a gift from Quanfu Ma (Addgene plasmid # 208638 ; http://n2t.net/addgene:208638 ; RRID:Addgene_208638)
